Addgene plasmid #83475: pML104-HygMx4
Purpose: Expresses Cas9 and contains guide RNA expression cassette with BclI-SwaI cloning sites for guide sequence cloning; Contains HphMx4 marker for yeast transformation.
Depositing lab: Patricia Wittkopp. Depositing organization: University of Michigan.
Backbone
  Vector backbone: pRSII426
  Vector type: Yeast Expression
  Selectable markers: Hygromycin
Growth in bacteria
  Bacterial resistance: Ampicillin, 100 μg/mL
  Growth temperature: 37°C
  Growth strain: NEB dam-/dcm-
  Growth instructions: Growth in dam- E.coli cells is preferred
  Copy number: High Copy
Gene/Insert
  Gene/Insert name: HphMX4
  Cloning method: Gibson Cloning
  Sequencing primers: 5′ pRS-marker; 3′ F1ori-F
Resource information
  A portion of this plasmid was derived from a plasmid made by: Addgene plasmid #67638 pML104, deposited by John Wyrick
Terms and licenses: Academic/Nonprofit Terms; Industry Terms: Not Available to Industry
Depositor comments: This plasmid is similar to pML104 except that the URA3 marker has been switched for hphMX4 marker using Gibson Assembly. Cloning of guide sequence using BclI-SwaII restriction sites requires growth in dam- E. coli cells.
How to cite: pML104-HygMx4 was a gift from Patricia Wittkopp (Addgene plasmid # 83475 ; http://n2t.net/addgene:83475 ; RRID:Addgene_83475)
