[The description below was written by a language model from this plasmid's Addgene catalogue record and pLannotate feature annotations shown in this document.]
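Description:
pML104-HygMx4 is a yeast CRISPR/Cas9 expression plasmid built on the pRSII426 backbone, a high-copy episomal shuttle vector. It derives from pML104; according to the depositor, the only substantive change is that the URA3 auxotrophic marker was replaced by a hygromycin resistance cassette using Gibson assembly. In E. coli it is maintained through a high-copy ColE1/pUC-type origin and selected with ampicillin via the β-lactamase gene. In Saccharomyces cerevisiae it replicates from the 2μ origin and is selected with hygromycin. The annotation software labels the marker hphMX6 while the record calls it HphMX4; either way it is an MX-type hph cassette ending in the Ashbya gossypii TEF terminator. A short remnant of the URA3 promoter lies just upstream of it, consistent with the marker swap.

The payload consists of two expression units. Streptococcus pyogenes Cas9 is driven by the strong constitutive TDH3 (GAP) promoter and terminated by the ADH1 terminator. On the opposite strand, a guide RNA cassette uses the SNR52 small nucleolar RNA promoter (transcribed by RNA polymerase III), the S. pyogenes gRNA scaffold and the SUP4 tRNA terminator. The scaffold is annotated only as a fragment, and BclI and SwaI sites allow a user-chosen guide sequence to be cloned into the cassette. Because BclI cleavage is blocked by Dam methylation, the depositor notes that guide cloning requires plasmid prepared from dam-negative E. coli.

The plasmid delivers Cas9 and a guide RNA from a single vector for genome editing in yeast. Its dominant drug marker makes it usable in strains that lack a ura3 mutation, such as prototrophic or wild isolates.
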