Features (pLannotate 1.2.2; 20 found; start..end, strand, type, name):
      1..667     +  promoter       GAP promoter: S. cerevisiae TDH3; promoter for glyceraldehyde-3-phosphate dehydrogenase
    702..4805    +  CDS            cas9: CAS9_STRP1 - Also known as csn1 From Streptococcus pyogenes serotype M1.
   4863..5050    +  terminator     ADH1 terminator: S. cerevisiae ADH1; transcription terminator for the S. cerevisiae alcohol dehydrogenase 1 (ADH1) gene
   5168..5187    -  terminator     SUP4 terminator: transcription terminator for the S. cerevisiae SUP4 tRNA gene
   5192..5253    -  misc_RNA       gRNA scaffold (fragment): guide RNA scaffold for the Streptococcus pyogenes CRISPR/Cas9 system
   5269..5537    -  promoter       SNR52 promoter: promoter for the S. cerevisiae small nucleolar RNA gene SNR52
   5568..5586    -  promoter       T3 promoter: promoter for bacteriophage T3 RNA polymerase
   5629..5651    -  protein_bind   lac operator (fragment): The lac repressor binds to the lac operator to inhibit transcription in E. coli. This inhibition can be relieved by adding lactose or isopropyl-β-D-thiogalactopyranoside (IPTG). lac repressor encoded by lacI
   5655..5685    -  promoter       lac promoter: promoter for the E. coli lac operon
   5700..5721    -  protein_bind   CAP binding site: CAP binding activates transcription in the presence of cAMP. E. coli catabolite activator protein
   5734..5826    -  CDS            lacI (fragment): lac repressor; lacI; The lac repressor binds to the lac operator to inhibit transcription in E. coli. This inhibition can be relieved by adding lactose or isopropyl-β-D-thiogalactopyranoside (IPTG).
   6009..6597    -  rep_origin     ori: high-copy-number ColE1/pMB1/pBR322/pUC origin of replication
   6768..7628    -  CDS            AmpR: β-lactamase; bla; confers resistance to ampicillin, carbenicillin, and related antibiotics
   7629..7733    -  promoter       AmpR promoter: bla
   7760..9102    -  rep_origin     2μ ori: yeast 2μ plasmid origin of replication
   9170..9205    +  CDS            rop (fragment): Rop protein, which maintains plasmids at low copy number; rop
   9307..9356    +  misc_feature   bom (fragment): basis of mobility region from pBR322
   9364..9493    +  promoter       URA3 promoter (fragment): S. cerevisiae URA3
   9529..11104   +  gene           hphMX6: yeast selectable marker conferring hygromycin resistance
  10907..11104   +  terminator     TEF terminator: Ashbya gossypii TEF terminator
>Addgene plasmid #83475 | pML104-HygMx4 | addgene full sequence | sequence record 358352 | Addgene NGS Result
TCATTATCAATACTGCCATTTCAAAGAATACGTAAATAATTAATAGTAGTGATTTTCCTAACTTTATTTA
GTCAAAAAATTAGCCTTTTAATTCTGCTGTAACCCGTACATGCCCAAAATAGGGGGCGGGTTACACAGAA
TATATAACATCGTAGGTGTCTGGGTGAACAGTTTATTCCTGGCATCCACTAAATATAATGGAGCCCGCTT
TTTAAGCTGGCATCCAGAAAAAAAAAGAATCCCAGCACCAAAATATTGTTTTCTTCACCAACCATCAGTT
CATAGGTCCATTCTCTTAGCGCAACTACAGAGAACAGGGGCACAAACAGGCAAAAAACGGGCACAACCTC
AATGGAGTGATGCAACCTGCCTGGAGTAAATGATGACACAAGGCAATTGACCCACGCATGTATCTATCTC
ATTTTCTTACACCTTCTATTACCTTCTGCTCTCTCTGATTTGGAAAAAGCTGAAAAAAAAGGTTGAAACC
AGTTCCCTGAAATTATTCCCCTACTTGACTAATAAGTATATAAAGACGGTAGGTATTGATTGTAATTCTG
TAAATCTATTTCTTAAACTTCTTAAATTCTACTTTTATAGTTAGTCTTTTTTTTAGTTTTAAAACACCAA
GAACTTAGTTTCGAATAAACACACATAAACAAACAAAAGATCTGATATGGATCGAATTAGATCTCGCCAC
CATGGACAAGAAGTATTCTATCGGACTGGACATCGGGACTAATAGCGTCGGGTGGGCCGTCATCACTGAC
GAGTACAAGGTGCCCTCTAAGAAGTTCAAGGTGCTCGGGAACACCGACCGGCATTCCATCAAGAAAAATC
TGATCGGAGCTCTCCTCTTTGATTCAGGGGAGACCGCTGAAGCAACCCGCCTCAAGCGGACTGCTAGACG
GCGGTACACCAGGAGGAAGAACCGGATTTGTTACCTTCAAGAGATATTCTCCAACGAAATGGCAAAGGTC
GACGACAGCTTCTTCCATAGGCTGGAAGAATCATTCCTCGTGGAAGAGGATAAGAAGCATGAACGGCATC
CCATCTTCGGTAATATCGTCGACGAGGTGGCCTATCACGAGAAATACCCAACCATCTACCATCTTCGCAA
AAAGCTGGTGGACTCAACCGACAAGGCAGACCTCCGGCTTATCTACCTGGCCCTGGCCCACATGATTAAG
TTCAGAGGCCACTTCCTGATCGAGGGCGACCTCAATCCTGACAATAGCGATGTGGATAAACTGTTCATCC
AGCTGGTGCAGACTTACAACCAGCTCTTTGAAGAGAACCCCATCAATGCAAGCGGAGTCGATGCCAAGGC
CATTCTGTCAGCCCGGCTGTCAAAGAGCCGCAGACTTGAGAATCTTATCGCTCAGCTGCCGGGTGAAAAG
AAAAATGGACTGTTCGGGAACCTGATTGCTCTTTCACTTGGGCTGACTCCCAATTTCAAGTCTAATTTCG
ACCTGGCAGAGGATGCCAAGCTGCAACTGTCCAAGGACACCTATGATGACGATCTCGACAACCTCCTGGC
CCAGATCGGTGACCAATACGCCGACCTTTTCCTTGCTGCTAAGAATCTTTCTGACGCCATCCTGCTGTCT
GACATTCTCCGCGTGAACACTGAAATCACCAAGGCCCCTCTTTCAGCTTCAATGATTAAGCGGTATGATG
AGCACCACCAGGACCTGACCCTGCTTAAGGCACTCGTCCGGCAGCAGCTTCCGGAGAAGTACAAGGAAAT
CTTCTTTGACCAGTCAAAGAATGGATACGCCGGCTACATCGACGGAGGTGCCTCCCAAGAGGAATTTTAT
AAGTTTATCAAACCTATCCTTGAGAAGATGGACGGCACCGAAGAGCTCCTCGTGAAACTGAATCGGGAGG
ATCTGCTGCGGAAGCAGCGCACTTTCGACAATGGGAGCATTCCCCACCAGATCCATCTTGGGGAGCTTCA
CGCCATCCTTCGGCGCCAAGAGGACTTCTACCCCTTTCTTAAGGACAACAGGGAGAAGATTGAGAAAATT
CTCACTTTCCGCATCCCCTACTACGTGGGACCCCTCGCCAGAGGAAATAGCCGGTTTGCTTGGATGACCA
GAAAGTCAGAAGAAACTATCACTCCCTGGAACTTCGAAGAGGTGGTGGACAAGGGAGCCAGCGCTCAGTC
ATTCATCGAACGGATGACTAACTTCGATAAGAACCTCCCCAATGAGAAGGTCCTGCCGAAACATTCCCTG
CTCTACGAGTACTTTACCGTGTACAACGAGCTGACCAAGGTGAAATATGTCACCGAAGGGATGAGGAAGC
CCGCATTCCTGTCAGGCGAACAAAAGAAGGCAATTGTGGACCTTCTGTTCAAGACCAATAGAAAGGTGAC
CGTGAAGCAGCTGAAGGAGGACTATTTCAAGAAAATTGAATGCTTCGACTCTGTGGAGATTAGCGGGGTC
GAAGATCGGTTCAACGCAAGCCTGGGTACCTACCATGATCTGCTTAAGATCATCAAGGACAAGGATTTTC
TGGACAATGAGGAGAAAGAGGACATCCTTGAGGACATTGTCCTGACTCTCACTCTGTTCGAGGACCGGGA
AATGATCGAGGAGAGGCTTAAGACCTACGCCCATCTGTTCGACGATAAAGTGATGAAGCAACTTAAACGG
AGAAGATATACCGGATGGGGACGCCTTAGCCGCAAACTCATCAACGGAATCCGGGACAAACAGAGCGGAA
AGACCATTCTTGATTTCCTTAAGAGCGACGGATTCGCTAATCGCAACTTCATGCAACTTATCCATGATGA
TTCCCTGACCTTTAAGGAGGACATCCAGAAGGCCCAAGTGTCTGGACAAGGTGACTCACTGCACGAGCAT
ATCGCAAATCTGGCTGGTTCACCCGCTATTAAGAAGGGTATTCTCCAGACCGTGAAAGTCGTGGACGAGC
TGGTCAAGGTGATGGGTCGCCATAAACCAGAGAACATTGTCATCGAGATGGCCAGGGAAAACCAGACTAC
CCAGAAGGGACAGAAGAACAGCAGGGAGCGGATGAAAAGAATTGAGGAAGGGATTAAGGAGCTCGGGTCA
CAGATCCTTAAAGAGCACCCGGTGGAAAACACCCAGCTTCAGAATGAGAAGCTCTATCTGTACTACCTTC
AAAATGGACGCGATATGTATGTGGACCAAGAGCTTGATATCAACAGGCTCTCAGACTACGACGTGGACCA
CATCGTCCCTCAGAGCTTCCTCAAAGACGACTCAATTGACAATAAGGTGCTGACTCGCTCAGACAAGAAC
CGGGGAAAGTCAGATAACGTGCCCTCAGAGGAAGTCGTGAAAAAGATGAAGAACTATTGGCGCCAGCTTC
TGAACGCAAAGCTAATCACTCAGCGGAAGTTCGACAATCTCACTAAGGCTGAGAGGGGCGGACTGAGCGA
ACTGGACAAAGCAGGATTCATTAAACGGCAACTTGTGGAGACTCGGCAGATTACTAAACATGTAGCCCAA
ATCCTTGACTCACGCATGAATACCAAGTACGACGAAAACGACAAACTTATCCGCGAGGTGAAGGTGATTA
CCCTGAAGTCCAAGCTGGTCAGCGATTTCAGAAAGGACTTTCAATTCTACAAAGTGCGGGAGATCAATAA
CTATCATCATGCTCATGACGCATATCTGAATGCCGTGGTGGGAACCGCCCTAATCAAGAAGTACCCAAAG
CTGGAAAGCGAGTTCGTGTACGGAGACTACAAGGTCTACGACGTGCGCAAGATGATTGCCAAATCTGAGC
AGGAGATCGGAAAGGCCACCGCAAAGTACTTCTTCTACAGCAACATCATGAATTTCTTCAAGACCGAAAT
CACCCTTGCAAACGGTGAGATCCGGAAGAGGCCGCTCATCGAGACTAATGGGGAGACTGGCGAAATCGTG
TGGGACAAGGGCAGAGATTTCGCTACCGTGCGCAAAGTGCTTTCTATGCCTCAAGTGAACATCGTGAAGA
AAACCGAGGTGCAAACCGGAGGCTTTTCTAAGGAATCAATCCTCCCCAAGCGCAACTCCGACAAGCTCAT
TGCAAGGAAGAAGGATTGGGACCCTAAGAAGTACGGCGGATTCGATTCACCAACTGTGGCTTATTCTGTC
CTGGTCGTGGCTAAGGTGGAAAAAGGAAAGTCTAAGAAGCTCAAGAGCGTGAAGGAACTGCTGGGTATCA
CCATTATGGAGCGCAGCTCCTTCGAGAAGAACCCAATTGACTTTCTCGAAGCCAAAGGTTACAAGGAAGT
CAAGAAGGACCTTATCATCAAGCTCCCAAAGTATAGCCTGTTCGAACTGGAGAATGGGCGGAAGCGGATG
CTCGCCTCCGCTGGCGAACTTCAGAAGGGTAATGAGCTGGCTCTCCCCTCCAAGTACGTGAATTTCCTCT
ACCTTGCAAGCCATTACGAGAAGCTGAAGGGGAGCCCCGAGGACAACGAGCAAAAGCAACTGTTTGTGGA
GCAGCATAAGCATTATCTGGACGAGATCATTGAGCAGATTTCCGAGTTTTCTAAACGCGTCATTCTCGCT
GATGCCAACCTCGATAAAGTCCTTAGCGCATACAATAAGCACAGAGACAAACCAATTCGGGAGCAGGCTG
AGAATATCATCCACCTGTTCACCCTCACCAATCTTGGTGCCCCTGCCGCATTCAAGTACTTCGACACCAC
CATCGACCGGAAACGCTATACCTCCACCAAAGAAGTGCTGGACGCCACCCTCATCCACCAGAGCATCACC
GGACTTTACGAAACTCGGATTGACCTCTCACAGCTCGGAGGGGATGAGGGAGCTCCCAAGAAAAAGCGCA
AGGTAGGTAGTTCCGGATCCTAGACTCTCGAGGCGAATTTCTTATGATTTATGATTTTTATTATTAAATA
AGTTATAAAAAAAATAAGTGTATACAAATTTTAAAGTGACTCTTAGGTTTTAAAACGAAAATTCTTATTC
TTGAGTAACTCTTTCCTGTAGGTCAGGTTGCTTTCTCAGGTATAGCATGAGGTCGCTCTTATTGACCACA
CCTCTACCGGCATGCCGAGCAAATGCCTGCAAATCGCTCCCCATTTCTCTAGAGCGGCCGTGGTATCGTT
TAGATTGGCAATTACAGTGTCTTAGCTCACATGCTTATAACTAATTACATGACTCGAAGACATAAAAAAC
AAAAAAAGCACCACCGACTCGGTGCCACTTTTTCAAGTTGATAACGGACTAGCCTTATTTTAACTTGCTA
TTTAAATGCATCGATTCTGATCATTTATCTTTCACTGCGGAGAAGTTTCGAACGCCGAAACATGCGCACC
AACTTTCACTTCTACAGCGTTTGACCAAAATCTTTTGAACAGAACATTGTAGGGTGTGAAAAAATGCGCA
CCTTTACCGCTAGCCCAAGAGGGCACTACAAAATCTAGAGTTGTACTTCAAACGTACATGTAATCACCTT
GTATATACTCGAAAGAAAACATCAAGTTTCTGTATAAATATGAGTGAAAGCATAATCATACATTATCTTT
TCAAAGATTGTCCGCGGTGGAGCTCCAGCTTTTGTTCCCTTTAGTGAGGGTTAATTGCGCGCTTGGCGTA
ATCATGGTCATAGCTGTTTCCTGTGTGAAATTGTTATCCGCTCACAATTCCACACAACATACGAGCCGGA
AGCATAAAGTGTAAAGCCTGGGGTGCCTAATGAGTGAGCTAACTCACATTAATTGCGTTGCGCTCACTGC
CCGCTTTCCAGTCGGGAAACCTGTCGTGCCAGCTGCATTAATGAATCGGCCAACGCGCGGGGAGAGGCGG
TTTGCGTATTGGGCGCTCTTCCGCTTCCTCGCTCACTGACTCGCTGCGCTCGGTCGTTCGGCTGCGGCGA
GCGGTATCAGCTCACTCAAAGGCGGTAATACGGTTATCCACAGAATCAGGGGATAACGCAGGAAAGAACA
TGTGAGCAAAAGGCCAGCAAAAGGCCAGGAACCGTAAAAAGGCCGCGTTGCTGGCGTTTTTCCATAGGCT
CCGCCCCCCTGACGAGCATCACAAAAATCGACGCTCAAGTCAGAGGTGGCGAAACCCGACAGGACTATAA
AGATACCAGGCGTTTCCCCCTGGAAGCTCCCTCGTGCGCTCTCCTGTTCCGACCCTGCCGCTTACCGGAT
ACCTGTCCGCCTTTCTCCCTTCGGGAAGCGTGGCGCTTTCTCATAGCTCACGCTGTAGGTATCTCAGTTC
GGTGTAGGTCGTTCGCTCCAAGCTGGGCTGTGTGCACGAACCCCCCGTTCAGCCCGACCGCTGCGCCTTA
TCCGGTAACTATCGTCTTGAGTCCAACCCGGTAAGACACGACTTATCGCCACTGGCAGCAGCCACTGGTA
ACAGGATTAGCAGAGCGAGGTATGTAGGCGGTGCTACAGAGTTCTTGAAGTGGTGGCCTAACTACGGCTA
CACTAGAAGAACAGTATTTGGTATCTGCGCTCTGCTGAAGCCAGTTACCTTCGGAAAAAGAGTTGGTAGC
TCTTGATCCGGCAAACAAACCACCGCTGGTAGCGGTGGTTTTTTTGTTTGCAAGCAGCAGATTACGCGCA
GAAAAAAAGGATCTCAAGAAGATCCTTTGATCTTTTCTACGGGGTCTGACGCTCAGTGGAACGAAAACTC
ACGTTAAGGGATTTTGGTCATGAGATTATCAAAAAGGATCTTCACCTAGATCCTTTTAAATTAAAAATGA
AGTTTTAAATCAATCTAAAGTATATATGAGTAAACTTGGTCTGACAGTTACCAATGCTTAATCAGTGAGG
CACCTATCTCAGCGATCTGTCTATTTCGTTCATCCATAGTTGCCTGACTCCCCGTCGTGTAGATAACTAC
GATACGGGAGGGCTTACCATCTGGCCCCAGTGCTGCAATGATACCGCGAGACCCACGCTCACCGGCTCCA
GATTTATCAGCAATAAACCAGCCAGCCGGAAGGGCCGAGCGCAGAAGTGGTCCTGCAACTTTATCCGCCT
CCATCCAGTCTATTAATTGTTGCCGGGAAGCTAGAGTAAGTAGTTCGCCAGTTAATAGTTTGCGCAACGT
TGTTGCCATTGCTACAGGCATCGTGGTGTCACGCTCGTCGTTTGGTATGGCTTCATTCAGCTCCGGTTCC
CAACGATCAAGGCGAGTTACATGATCCCCCATGTTGTGCAAAAAAGCGGTTAGCTCCTTCGGTCCTCCGA
TCGTTGTCAGAAGTAAGTTGGCCGCAGTGTTATCACTCATGGTTATGGCAGCACTGCATAATTCTCTTAC
TGTCATGCCATCCGTAAGATGCTTTTCTGTGACTGGTGAGTACTCAACCAAGTCATTCTGAGAATAGTGT
ATGCGGCGACCGAGTTGCTCTTGCCCGGCGTCAATACGGGATAATACCGCGCCACATAGCAGAACTTTAA
AAGTGCTCATCATTGGAAAACGTTCTTCGGGGCGAAAACTCTCAAGGATCTTACCGCTGTTGAGATCCAG
TTCGATGTAACCCACTCGTGCACCCAACTGATCTTCAGCATCTTTTACTTTCACCAGCGTTTCTGGGTGA
GCAAAAACAGGAAGGCAAAATGCCGCAAAAAAGGGAATAAGGGCGACACGGAAATGTTGAATACTCATAC
TCTTCCTTTTTCAATATTATTGAAGCATTTATCAGGGTTATTGTCTCATGAGCGGATACATATTTGAATG
TATTTAGAAAAATAAACAAATAGGGGTTCCGCGCACATTTCCCCGAAAAGTGCCACCTGAACGAAGCATC
TGTGCTTCATTTTGTAGAACAAAAATGCAACGCGAGAGCGCTAATTTTTCAAACAAAGAATCTGAGCTGC
ATTTTTACAGAACAGAAATGCAACGCGAAAGCGCTATTTTACCAACGAAGAATCTGTGCTTCATTTTTGT
AAAACAAAAATGCAACGCGAGAGCGCTAATTTTTCAAACAAAGAATCTGAGCTGCATTTTTACAGAACAG
AAATGCAACGCGAGAGCGCTATTTTACCAACAAAGAATCTATACTTCTTTTTTGTTCTACAAAAATGCAT
CCCGAGAGCGCTATTTTTCTAACAAAGCATCTTAGATTACTTTTTTTCTCCTTTGTGCGCTCTATAATGC
AGTCTCTTGATAACTTTTTGCACTGTAGGTCCGTTAAGGTTAGAAGAAGGCTACTTTGGTGTCTATTTTC
TCTTCCATAAAAAAAGCCTGACTCCACTTCCCGCGTTTACTGATTACTAGCGAAGCTGCGGGTGCATTTT
TTCAAGATAAAGGCATCCCCGATTATATTCTATACCGATGTGGATTGCGCATACTTTGTGAACAGAAAGT
GATAGCGTTGATGATTCTTCATTGGTCAGAAAATTATGAACGGTTTCTTCTATTTTGTCTCTATATACTA
CGTATAGGAAATGTTTACATTTTCGTATTGTTTTCGATTCACTCTATGAATAGTTCTTACTACAATTTTT
TTGTCTAAAGAGTAATACTAGAGATAAACATAAAAAATGTAGAGGTCGAGTTTAGATGCAAGTTCAAGGA
GCGAAAGGTGGATGGGTAGGTTATATAGGGATATAGCACAGAGATATATAGCAAAGAGATACTTTTGAGC
AATGTTTGTGGAAGCGGTATTCGCAATATTTTAGTAGCTCGTTACAGTCCGGTGCGTTTTTGGTTTTTTG
AAAGTGCGTCTTCAGAGCGCTTTTGGTTTTCAAAAGCGCTCTGAAGTTCCTATACTTTCTAGAGAATAGG
AACTTCGGAATAGGAACTTCAAAGCGTTTCCGAAAACGAGCGCTTCCGAAAATGCAACGCGAGCTGCGCA
CATACAGCTCACTGTTCACGTCGCACCTATATCTGCGTGTTGCCTGTATATATATATACATGAGAAGAAC
GGCATAGTGCGTGTTTATGCTTAAATGCGTACTTATATGCGTCTATTTATGTAGGATGAAAGGTAGTCTA
GTACCTCCTGTGATATTATCCCATTCCATGCGGGGTATCGTATGCTTCCTTCAGCACTACCCTTTAGCTG
TTCTATATGCTGCCACTCCTCAATTGGATTAGTCTCATCCTTCAATGCTATCATTTCCTTTGATATTGGA
TCATACTAAGAAACCATTATTATCATGACATTAACCTATAAAAATAGGCGTATCACGAGGCCCTTTCGTC
TCGCGCGTTTCGGTGATGACGGTGAAAACCTCTGACACATGCAGCTCCCGGAGACGGTCACAGCTTGTCT
GTAAGCGGATGCCGGGAGCAGACAAGCCCGTCAGGGCGCGTCAGCGGGTGTTGGCGGGTGTCGGGGCTGG
CTTAACTATGCGGCATCAGAGCAGATTGTACTGAGAGTGCACCATACCACCTTTTCAATTCATCATTTTT
TTTTTATTCTTTTTTTTGATTTCGGTTTCCTTGAAATTTTTTTGATTCGGTAATCTCCGAACAGAAGGAA
GAACGAAGGAAGGAGCACAGACTTAGATTGGTATATATACGCAAGCTTGCCTCGTCCCCGCCGGGTCACC
CGGCCAGCGACATGGAGGCCCAGAATACCCTCCTTGACAGTCTTGACGTGCGCAGCTCAGGGGCATGATG
TGACTGTCGCCCGTACATCTAGCCCATACATCCCCATGTATAATCATTTGCATCCATACATTTTGATGGC
CGCACGGCGCGAAGCAAAAATTACGGCCCCTCGCTGCGGACCTGCGAGCAGGGAAACGCTCCCCTCACAG
ACGCGTTGAATTGTCCCCACGCCGCGCCCCTGTAGAGAAATATAAAAGGTTAGGATTTGCCACTGAGGTT
CTTCTTTCATATACTTCCTTTTAAAATCTTGCTAGGATACAGTTCTCACATCACATCCGAACATAAACAA
CCATGGGTAAAAAGCCTGAACTCACCGCGACGTCTGTCGAGAAGTTTCTGATCGAACAGTTCGACAGCGT
CTCCGACCTGATGCAGCTCTCGGAGGGCGAAGAATCTCGTGCTTTCAGCTTCGATGTAGGAGGGCGTGGA
TATGTCCTGCGGGTAAATAGCTGCGCCGATGGTTTCTACAAAGATCGTTATGTTTATCGGCACTTTGCAT
CGGCCGCGCTCCCGATTCCGGAAGTGCTTGACATTGGGGAATTCAGCGAGAGCCTGACCTATTGCATCTC
CCGCCGTGCACAGGGTGTCACGTTGCAAGACCTGCCTGAAACCGAACTGCCCGCTGTTCTGCAGCCGGTC
GCGGAGGCCATGGATGCGATCGCTGCGGCCGATCTTAGCCAGACGAGCGGGTTCGGCCCATTCGGACCGC
AAGGAATCGGTCAATACACTACATGGCGTGATTTCATATGCGCGATTGCTGATCCCCATGTGTATCACTG
GCAAACTGTGATGGACGACACCGTCAGTGCGTCCGTCGCGCAGGCTCTCGATGAGCTGATGCTTTGGGCC
GAGGACTGCCCCGAAGTCCGGCACCTCGTGCACGCGGATTTCGGCTCCAACAATGTCCTGACGGACAATG
GCCGCATAACAGCGGTCATTGACTGGAGCGAGGCGATGTTCGGGGATTCCCAATACGAGGTCGCCAACAT
CTTCTTCTGGAGGCCGTGGTTGGCTTGTATGGAGCAGCAGACGCGCTACTTCGAGCGGAGGCATCCGGAG
CTTGCAGGATCGCCGCGGCTCCGGGCGTATATGCTCCGCATTGGTCTTGACCAACTCTATCAGAGCTTGG
TTGACGGCAATTTCGATGATGCAGCTTGGGCGCAGGGTCGATGCGACGCAATCGTCCGATCCGGAGCCGG
GACTGTCGGGCGTACACAAATCGCCCGCAGAAGCGCGGCCGTCTGGACCGATGGCTGTGTAGAAGTACTC
GCCGATAGTGGAAACCGACGCCCCAGCACTCGTCCGAGGGCAAAGGAATAATCAGTACTGACAATAAAAA
GATTCTTGTTTTCAAGAACTTGTCATTTGTATAGTTTTTTTATATTGTAGTTGTTCTATTTTAATCAAAT
GTTAGCGTGATTTATATTTTTTTTCGCCTCGACATCATCTGCCCAGATGCGAAGTTAAGTGCGCAGAAAG
TAATATCATGCGTCAATCGTATGTGAATGCTGGTCGCTATACTGCTGTCGATTCGATACTAACGCCGCCA
TCCAGTGTCGAATGATATCGAATTCAGTCTACTAGTCAGTTCGAGTTTA
