>Addgene plasmid #83475 | pML104-HygMx4 | addgene partial sequence | sequence record 161209 | T3 5'-GCAATTAACCCTCACTAAAGG-3'
ATCTTTGAAAAGATAATGTATGATTATGCTTTCACTCATATTTATACAGAAACTTGATGTTTTCTTTCGA
GTATATACAAGGTGATTACATGTACGTTTGAAGTACAACTCTAGATTTTGTAGTGCCCTCTTGGGCTAGC
GGTAAAGGTGCGCATTTTTTCACACCCTACAATGTTCTGTTCAAAAGATTTTGGTCAAACGCTGTAGAAG
TGAAAGTTGGTGCGCATGTTTCGGCGTTCGAAACTTCTCCGCAGTGAAAGATAAATGATCAGAATCGATG
CATTTAAATAGCAAGTTAAAATAAGGCTAGTCCGTTATCAACTTGAAAAAGTGGCACCGAGTCGGTGGTG
CTTTTTTTGTTTTTTATGTCTTCGAGTCATGTAATTAGTTATAAGCATGTGAGCTAAGACACTGTAATTG
CCAATCTAAACGATACCACGGCCGCTCTAGAGAAATGGGGAGCGATTTGCAGGCATTTGCTCGGCATGCC
GGTAGAGGTGTGGTCAATAAGAGCGACCTCATGCTATACCTGAGAAAGCAACCTGACCTACAGGAAAGAG
TTACTCAAGAATAAGAATTTTCGTTTTAAAACCTAAGAGTCACTTTAAAATTTGTATACACTTATTTTTT
TTATAACTTATTTAATAATAAAAATCATAAATCATAAGAAATTCGCCTCGAGAGTCTAGGATCCGGAACT
ACCTACCTTGCGCTTTTTCTTGGGAGCTCCCTCATCCCCTCCGAGCTGTGAGAGGTCAATCCGAGTTTCG
TAAAGTCCGGTGATGCTCTGGTGGATGAGGGTGGCGTCCAGCACTTCTTTGGTGGAGGTATAGCGTTTCC
GGTCGATGGTGGTGTCGAAGTACTTG
