>Addgene plasmid #83475 | pML104-HygMx4 | addgene partial sequence | sequence record 161210 | GPDpro-F 5'-CGGTAGGTATTGATTGTAATTCTG-3'
AATTCTACTTTTATAGTTAGTCTTTTTTTTAGTTTTAAAACACCAAGAACTTAGTTTCGAATAAACACAC
ATAAACAAACAAAAGATCTGATATGGATCGAATTAGATCTCGCCACCATGGACAAGAAGTATTCTATCGG
ACTGGACATCGGGACTAATAGCGTCGGGTGGGCCGTCATCACTGACGAGTACAAGGTGCCCTCTAAGAAG
TTCAAGGTGCTCGGGAACACCGACCGGCATTCCATCAAGAAAAATCTGATCGGAGCTCTCCTCTTTGATT
CAGGGGAGACCGCTGAAGCAACCCGCCTCAAGCGGACTGCTAGACGGCGGTACACCAGGAGGAAGAACCG
GATTTGTTACCTTCAAGAGATATTCTCCAACGAAATGGCAAAGGTCGACGACAGCTTCTTCCATAGGCTG
GAAGAATCATTCCTCGTGGAAGAGGATAAGAAGCATGAACGGCATCCCATCTTCGGTAATATCGTCGACG
AGGTGGCCTATCACGAGAAATACCCAACCATCTACCATCTTCGCAAAAAGCTGGTGGACTCAACCGACAA
GGCAGACCTCCGGCTTATCTACCTGGCCCTGGCCCACATGATTAAGTTCAGAGGCCACTTCCTGATCGAG
GGCGACCTCAATCCTGACAATAGCGATGTGGATAAACTGTTCATCCAGCTGGTGCAGACTTACAACCAGC
TCTTTGAAGAGAACCCCATCAATGCAAGCGGAGTCGATGCCAAGGCCATTCTGTCAGCCCGGCTGTCAAA
GAGCCGCAGACTTGAGAATCTTATCGCTCAGCTGCCGGGTGAAAAGAAAAATGGACTGTTCGGGAACCTG
ATTGCTCTTTCACTTGGGCTGACTCCCAATTTCAAGTCTAATTTCGACCTGGCAGAGGATGCCAAGCTGC
AACTGTCCAAGGACACCTATGATGACGATCTCGACAACCTC
