>Addgene plasmid #83475 | pML104-HygMx4 | addgene partial sequence | sequence record 162418 | pSinRep5-R 5'-AGAACGAAGGAAGGAGCACA-3'
CGCAAGCTTGCCTCGTCCCCGCCGGGTCACCCGGCCAGCGACATGGAGGCCCAGAATACCCTCCTTGACA
GTCTTGACGTGCGCAGCTCAGGGGCATGATGTGACTGTCGCCCGTACATCTAGCCCATACATCCCCATGT
ATAATCATTTGCATCCATACATTTTGATGGCCGCACGGCGCGAAGCAAAAATTACGGCCCCTCGCTGCGG
ACCTGCGAGCAGGGAAACGCTCCCCTCACAGACGCGTTGAATTGTCCCCACGCCGCGCCCCTGTAGAGAA
ATATAAAAGGTTAGGATTTGCCACTGAGGTTCTTCTTTCATATACTTCCTTTTAAAATCTTGCTAGGATA
CAGTTCTCACATCACATCCGAACATAAACAACCATGGGTAAAAAGCCTGAACTCACCGCGACGTCTGTCG
AGAAGTTTCTGATCGAACAGTTCGACAGCGTCTCCGACCTGATGCAGCTCTCGGAGGGCGAAGAATCTCG
TGCTTTCAGCTTCGATGTAGGAGGGCGTGGATATGTCCTGCGGGTAAATAGCTGCGCCGATGGTTTCTAC
AAAGATCGTTATGTTTATCGGCACTTTGCATCGGCCGCGCTCCCGATTCCGGAAGTGCTTGACATTGGGG
AATTCAGCGAGAGCCTGACCTATTGCATCTCCCGCCGTGCACAGGGTGTCACGTTGCAAGACCTGCCTGA
AACCGAACTGCCCGCTGTTCTGCAGCCGGTCGCGGAGGCCATGGATGCGATCGCTGCGGCCGATCTTAGC
CAGACGAGCGGGTTCGGCCCATTCGGACCGCAAGGAATCGGTCAATACACTACATGGCGTGATTTCATAT
GCGCGATTGCTGATCCCCATGTGTATCACTGGCAAACTGTGATGGACGACACCGTCAGTGCGTCCGTCGC
GCAGGCTCTCGATGAGCTGATGCTTTGGGCCGAGGACTGCCC
